Addgene plasmid #126173: pBbS10a-RFP
Purpose: Constitutive expression vector for Escherichia coli. BglBrick compatible.
Depositing lab: Nigel Scrutton. Depositing organization: University of Manchester. Publication: SelProm: A Queryable and Predictive Expression Vector Selection Tool for Escherichia coli. Jervis AJ, Carbonell P, Taylor S, Sung R, Dunstan MS, Robinson CJ, Breitling R, Takano E, Scrutton NS. ACS Synth Biol. 2019 Mar 18. doi: 10.1021/acssynbio.8b00399. PubMed 30870592.
Backbone
  Vector backbone: pBb
  Backbone size w/o insert (bp): 3590
  Vector type: Bacterial Expression, Synthetic Biology
Growth in bacteria
  Bacterial resistance: Ampicillin, 100 μg/mL
  Growth temperature: 37°C
  Growth strain: DH5alpha
  Growth instructions: Grow bacterial cultures in 50µM Ampicillin
  Copy number: Low Copy
Gene/Insert
  Gene/Insert name: RFP
  Species: Synthetic
  Insert size (bp): 678
  Promoter: J23116
  Cloning method: Unknown
  Sequencing primers: 5′ GTTATTGTCTCATGAGCGGATAC
Terms and licenses: Academic/Nonprofit Terms; Industry Terms: Not Available to Industry
Depositor comments: Grow bacterial cultures in 50 micromolar Ampicillin. Cloning method was In-Fusion.
How to cite: pBbS10a-RFP was a gift from Nigel Scrutton (Addgene plasmid # 126173 ; http://n2t.net/addgene:126173 ; RRID:Addgene_126173)
