[The description below was written by a language model from this plasmid's Addgene catalogue record and pLannotate feature annotations shown in this document.]
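Description:
pBbS10a-RFP is a low-copy bacterial expression plasmid from the BglBrick-compatible pBb vector family, built for constitutive gene expression in Escherichia coli. The full sequence record is 4,268 nt, consistent with a 3,590 bp backbone plus a 678 bp insert. Replication depends on the pSC101 origin together with its cognate Rep101 (RepA) initiator protein, which is encoded next to the origin. This pairing accounts for the low copy number listed in the record. Selection is by ampicillin resistance, provided by a β-lactamase gene under its native bla promoter and followed by a lambda t0 terminator.

The payload is a synthetic red fluorescent protein reporter, annotated as mRFP1, the monomeric derivative of DsRed. According to the catalogue entry it is driven by J23116, one of the constitutive sigma-70 promoters from the Anderson collection in the Registry of Standard Biological Parts. The automated annotation instead labels the short promoter region upstream of the reporter as a fragment of J23119. That label most likely reflects the close sequence similarity among members of this promoter family rather than a real discrepancy. The reporter gene is followed by tandem rrnB T1 and T7Te terminators, which insulate the cassette from the rest of the plasmid.

No inducer or regulator gene is annotated, so RFP output should report directly on the combined strength of the promoter and the copy number. The plasmid was deposited with work on a tool for selecting and predicting the performance of E. coli expression vectors. It can be used as a characterised reference construct, or as a backbone in which RFP is replaced by a gene of interest using BglBrick-style cloning.
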