Features (pLannotate 1.2.2; 9 found; start..end, strand, type, name):
      7..29      +  promoter       J23119(SpeI) promoter (fragment): bacterial promoter (Registry of Standard Biological Parts BBa J23119) modified to end with an SpeI site
     87..764     +  CDS            mRFP1: monomeric derivative of DsRed (Campbell et al., 2002)
    797..868     +  terminator     rrnB T1 terminator: transcription terminator T1 from the E. coli rrnB gene
    884..911     +  terminator     T7Te terminator: phage T7 early transcription terminator
   1442..2392    -  CDS            Rep101: RepA protein needed for replication with the pSC101 origin; rep101
   2440..2662    -  rep_origin     pSC101 ori: low-copy replication origin that requires the Rep101 protein
   3154..3248    -  terminator     lambda t0 terminator: transcription terminator from phage lambda
   3278..4138    -  CDS            AmpR: β-lactamase; bla; confers resistance to ampicillin, carbenicillin, and related antibiotics
   4139..4243    -  promoter       AmpR promoter: bla
>Addgene plasmid #126173 | pBbS10a-RFP | addgene full sequence | sequence record 247734 | Addgene NGS Result
GACGTCTTGACAGCTAGCTCAGTCCTAGGGACTATGCTAGCAGGTTTAATCGAATTCAAAAGATCTTTTA
AGAAGGAGATATACATATGGCGAGTAGCGAAGACGTTATCAAAGAGTTCATGCGTTTCAAAGTTCGTATG
GAAGGTTCCGTTAACGGTCACGAGTTCGAAATCGAAGGTGAAGGTGAAGGTCGTCCGTACGAAGGTACCC
AGACCGCTAAACTGAAAGTTACCAAAGGTGGTCCGCTGCCGTTCGCTTGGGACATCCTGTCCCCGCAGTT
CCAGTACGGTTCCAAAGCTTACGTTAAACACCCGGCTGACATCCCGGACTACCTGAAACTGTCCTTCCCG
GAAGGTTTCAAATGGGAACGTGTTATGAACTTCGAAGACGGTGGTGTTGTTACCGTTACCCAGGACTCCT
CCCTGCAAGACGGTGAGTTCATCTACAAAGTTAAACTGCGTGGTACCAACTTCCCGTCCGACGGTCCGGT
TATGCAGAAAAAAACCATGGGTTGGGAAGCTTCCACCGAACGTATGTACCCGGAAGACGGTGCTCTGAAA
GGTGAAATCAAAATGCGTCTGAAACTGAAAGACGGTGGTCACTACGACGCTGAAGTTAAAACCACCTACA
TGGCTAAAAAACCGGTTCAGCTGCCGGGTGCTTACAAAACCGACATCAAACTGGACATCACCTCCCACAA
CGAAGACTACACCATCGTTGAACAGTACGAACGTGCTGAAGGTCGTCACTCCACCGGTGCTTAAGGATCC
AAACTCGAGTAAGGATCTCCAGGCATCAAATAAAACGAAAGGCTCAGTCGAAAGACTGGGCCTTTCGTTT
TATCTGTTGTTTGTCGGTGAACGCTCTCTACTAGAGTCACACTGGCTCACCTTCGGGTGGGCCTTTCTGC
GTTTATACCTAGGGTACGGGTTTTGCTGCCCGCAAACGGGCTGTTCTGGTGTTGCTAGTTTGTTATCAGA
ATCGCAGATCCGGCTTCAGCCGGTTTGCCGGCTGAAAGCGCTATTTCTTCCAGAATTGCCATGATTTTTT
CCCCACGGGAGGCGTCACTGGCTCCCGTGTTGTCGGCAGCTTTGATTCGATAAGCAGCATCGCCTGTTTC
AGGCTGTCTATGTGTGACTGTTGAGCTGTAACAAGTTGTCTCAGGTGTTCAATTTCATGTTCTAGTTGCT
TTGTTTTACTGGTTTCACCTGTTCTATTAGGTGTTACATGCTGTTCATCTGTTACATTGTCGATCTGTTC
ATGGTGAACAGCTTTGAATGCACCAAAAACTCGTAAAAGCTCTGATGTATCTATCTTTTTTACACCGTTT
TCATCTGTGCATATGGACAGTTTTCCCTTTGATATGTAACGGTGAACAGTTGTTCTACTTTTGTTTGTTA
GTCTTGATGCTTCACTGATAGATACAAGAGCCATAAGAACCTCAGATCCTTCCGTATTTAGCCAGTATGT
TCTCTAGTGTGGTTCGTTGTTTTTGCGTGAGCCATGAGAACGAACCATTGAGATCATACTTACTTTGCAT
GTCACTCAAAAATTTTGCCTCAAAACTGGTGAGCTGAATTTTTGCAGTTAAAGCATCGTGTAGTGTTTTT
CTTAGTCCGTTATGTAGGTAGGAATCTGATGTAATGGTTGTTGGTATTTTGTCACCATTCATTTTTATCT
GGTTGTTCTCAAGTTCGGTTACGAGATCCATTTGTCTATCTAGTTCAACTTGGAAAATCAACGTATCAGT
CGGGCGGCCTCGCTTATCAACCACCAATTTCATATTGCTGTAAGTGTTTAAATCTTTACTTATTGGTTTC
AAAACCCATTGGTTAAGCCTTTTAAACTCATGGTAGTTATTTTCAAGCATTAACATGAACTTAAATTCAT
CAAGGCTAATCTCTATATTTGCCTTGTGAGTTTTCTTTTGTGTTAGTTCTTTTAATAACCACTCATAAAT
CCTCATAGAGTATTTGTTTTCAAAAGACTTAACATGTTCCAGATTATATTTTATGAATTTTTTTAACTGG
AAAAGATAAGGCAATATCTCTTCACTAAAAACTAATTCTAATTTTTCGCTTGAGAACTTGGCATAGTTTG
TCCACTGGAAAATCTCAAAGCCTTTAACCAAAGGATTCCTGATTTCCACAGTTCTCGTCATCAGCTCTCT
GGTTGCTTTAGCTAATACACCATAAGCATTTTCCCTACTGATGTTCATCATCTGAGCGTATTGGTTATAA
GTGAACGATACCGTCCGTTCTTTCCTTGTAGGGTTTTCAATCGTGGGGTTGAGTAGTGCCACACAGCATA
AAATTAGCTTGGTTTCATGCTCCGTTAAGTCATAGCGACTAATCGCTAGTTCATTTGCTTTGAAAACAAC
TAATTCAGACATACATCTCAATTGGTCTAGGTGATTTTAATCACTATACCAATTGAGATGGGCTAGTCAA
TGATAATTACTAGTCCTTTTCCCGGGTGATCTGGGTATCTGTAAATTCTGCTAGACCTTTGCTGGAAAAC
TTGTAAATTCTGCTAGACCCTCTGTAAATTCCGCTAGACCTTTGTGTGTTTTTTTTGTTTATATTCAAGT
GGTTATAATTTATAGAATAAAGAAAGAATAAAAAAAGATAAAAAGAATAGATCCCAGCCCTGTGTATAAC
TCACTACTTTAGTCAGTTCCGCAGTATTACAAAAGGATGTCGCAAACGCTGTTTGCTCCTCTACAAAACA
GACCTTAAAACCCTAAAGGCTTAAGTAGCACCCTCGCAAGCTCGGGCAAATCGCTGAATATTCCTTTTGT
CTCCGACCATCAGGCACCTGAGTCGCTGTCTTTTTCGTGACATTCAGTTCGCTGCGCTCACGGCTCTGGC
AGTGAATGGGGGTAAATGGCACTACAGGCGCCTTTTATGGATTCATGCAAGGAAACTACCCATAATACAA
GAAAAGCCCGTCACGGGCTTCTCAGGGCGTTTTATGGCGGGTCTGCTATGTGGTGCTATCTGACTTTTTG
CTGTTCAGCAGTTCCTGCCCTCTGATTTTCCAGTCTGACCACTTCGGATTATCCCGTGACAGGTCATTCA
GACTGGCTAATGCACCCAGTAAGGCAGCGGTATCATCAACAGGCTTACCCGTCTTACTGTCCCTAGTGCT
TGGATTCTCACCAATAAAAAACGCCCGGCGGCAACCGAGCGTTCTGAACAAATCCAGATGGAGTTCTGAG
GTCATTACTGGATCTATCAACAGGAGTCCAAGCGAGCTCGTAAACTTGGTCTGACAGTTACCAATGCTTA
ATCAGTGAGGCACCTATCTCAGCGATCTGTCTATTTCGTTCATCCATAGTTGCCTGACTCCCCGTCGTGT
AGATAACTACGATACGGGAGGGCTTACCATCTGGCCCCAGTGCTGCAATGATACCGCGAGACCCACGCTC
ACCGGCTCCAGATTTATCAGCAATAAACCAGCCAGCCGGAAGGGCCGAGCGCAGAAGTGGTCCTGCAACT
TTATCCGCCTCCATCCAGTCTATTAATTGTTGCCGGGAAGCTAGAGTAAGTAGTTCGCCAGTTAATAGTT
TGCGCAACGTTGTTGCCATTGCTACAGGCATCGTGGTGTCACGCTCGTCGTTTGGTATGGCTTCATTCAG
CTCCGGTTCCCAACGATCAAGGCGAGTTACATGATCCCCCATGTTGTGCAAAAAAGCGGTTAGCTCCTTC
GGTCCTCCGATCGTTGTCAGAAGTAAGTTGGCCGCAGTGTTATCACTCATGGTTATGGCAGCACTGCATA
ATTCTCTTACTGTCATGCCATCCGTAAGATGCTTTTCTGTGACTGGTGAGTACTCAACCAAGTCATTCTG
AGAATAGTGTATGCGGCGACCGAGTTGCTCTTGCCCGGCGTCAATACGGGATAATACCGCGCCACATAGC
AGAACTTTAAAAGTGCTCATCATTGGAAAACGTTCTTCGGGGCGAAAACTCTCAAGGATCTTACCGCTGT
TGAGATCCAGTTCGATGTAACCCACTCGTGCACCCAACTGATCTTCAGCATCTTTTACTTTCACCAGCGT
TTCTGGGTGAGCAAAAACAGGAAGGCAAAATGCCGCAAAAAAGGGAATAAGGGCGACACGGAAATGTTGA
ATACTCATACTCTTCCTTTTTCAATATTATTGAAGCATTTATCAGGGTTATTGTCTCATGAGCGGATACA
TATTTGAATGTATTTAGAAAAATAAACAAATAGGGGTTCCGCGCACATTTCCCCGAAAAGTGCCACCT
